Addgene plasmid #139837: pFUW-tetO-Batf3
Purpose: doxycycline-inducible expression of mouse Batf3 in mammalian cells
Depositing lab: Filipe Pereira. Depositing organization: Lund University. Publication: Direct reprogramming of fibroblasts into antigen-presenting dendritic cells. Rosa FF, Pires CF, Kurochkin I, Ferreira AG, Gomes AM, Palma LG, Shaiv K, Solanas L, Azenha C, Papatsenko D, Schulz O, Reis e Sousa C, Pereira CF. Sci Immunol. 2018 Dec 7;3(30). pii: 3/30/eaau4292. doi: 10.1126/sciimmunol.aau4292. PubMed 30530727.
Backbone
  Vector backbone: pFUW-tetO
  Vector type: Mammalian Expression, Lentiviral
Growth in bacteria
  Bacterial resistance: Ampicillin, 100 μg/mL
  Growth temperature: 37°C
  Growth strain: NEB Stable
  Copy number: High Copy
Gene/Insert
  Gene/Insert name: Batf3
  Species: M. musculus (mouse)
  Insert size (bp): 357
  GenBank ID: NM_030060.2
  Entrez Gene: Batf3 (a.k.a. 9130211I03Rik, Snft)
  Promoter: TRE-mCMV
  Cloning method: Restriction Enzyme; 5′ cloning site EcoRI (unknown if destroyed); 3′ cloning site EcoRI (unknown if destroyed)
  Sequencing primers: 5′ TCCACGCTGTTTTGACCTCC
Terms and licenses: Academic/Nonprofit Terms; Industry Terms: Not Available to Industry
How to cite: pFUW-tetO-Batf3 was a gift from Filipe Pereira (Addgene plasmid # 139837 ; http://n2t.net/addgene:139837 ; RRID:Addgene_139837)
