[The description below was written by a language model from this plasmid's Addgene catalogue record and pLannotate feature annotations shown in this document.]
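Description:
pFUW-tetO-Batf3 is a lentiviral transfer plasmid built on the pFUW-tetO backbone for doxycycline-inducible expression of mouse Batf3 in mammalian cells. In bacteria it is maintained through a high-copy ColE1/pUC-type origin and selected with ampicillin via the β-lactamase gene; an f1 origin is also present. Outside the viral region sits an SV40/EM7-driven BleoR cassette with an SV40 poly(A) signal. This could confer Zeocin resistance on transfected cells, but it would not be carried into the packaged genome.

The viral genome is transcribed from a CMV enhancer/promoter fused to a truncated HIV-1 5' LTR. It carries the Ψ packaging signal, a gag fragment, the RRE for Rev-dependent export and the cPPT/CTS. The 3' end consists of a WPRE to boost transcript levels, a second truncated LTR and a bGH poly(A) signal.

The internal expression unit is a tetracycline response element with seven tetO copies joined to a minimal CMV promoter (TRE-mCMV). It is active only when a tetracycline-controlled transactivator is present together with doxycycline. No transactivator is annotated on this plasmid, so it must be supplied separately.

The payload is the roughly 357 bp Batf3 coding sequence, cloned via EcoRI. Batf3 encodes an AP-1 family transcription factor that heterodimerises with JUN proteins and is required for development of cross-presenting classical dendritic cells.

The feature table also detects an mOrange coding sequence immediately downstream of Batf3. The catalogue entry does not mention it, and no IRES or 2A linker is annotated between the two, so the record does not establish whether or how it is expressed. The associated publication concerns direct reprogramming of fibroblasts into antigen-presenting dendritic cells, which is consistent with using this vector for induced delivery of Batf3.
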