Features (pLannotate 1.2.2; 33 found; start..end, strand, type, name):
    281..298     +  misc_feature   MCS (fragment): pUC18/19 multiple cloning site
    303..341     +  promoter       minimal CMV promoter: human cytomegalovirus (CMV) immediate early promoter
    441..794     +  CDS            Batf3: BATF3_MOUSE - Experimental evidence at transcript level: Swiss-Prot protein existence level 2. AP-1 family transcription factor that controls the differentiation of CD8(+) thymic conventional dendritic cells in the immune system. Acts via the formation of a heterodimer with JUN family proteins that recognizes and binds DNA sequence 5'-TGA[CG]TCA-3' and regulates expression of target genes. Required for development of CD8- alpha(+) classical dendritic cells (cDCs) and related CD103(+) dendritic cells that cross-present antigens to CD8 T-cells and produce interleukin-12 (IL12) in response to pat
    822..1529    +  CDS            mOrange: mOrange is a basic (constitutively fluorescent) orange fluorescent protein published in 2004, derived from Discosoma sp.. It has high acid sensitivity.
   1544..1568    +  misc_feature   MCS (fragment): pBluescript multiple cloning site
   1568..2156    +  misc_feature   WPRE: woodchuck hepatitis virus posttranscriptional regulatory element
   2093..2674    +  CDS            nef (fragment): NEF_HV1H2 - Experimental evidence at protein level: Swiss-Prot protein existence level 1. Extracellular Nef protein targets CD4(+) T-lymphocytes for apoptosis by interacting with CXCR4 surface receptors. From Human immunodeficiency virus type 1 group M subtype B (isolate HXB2) (HIV-1).
   2681..2861    +  LTR            5' LTR (truncated): truncated 5' long terminal repeat (LTR) from HIV-1
   2893..3117    +  polyA_signal   bGH poly(A) signal: bovine growth hormone polyadenylation signal
   3121..3142    +  promoter       SV40 promoter (fragment): SV40 enhancer and early promoter
   3163..3591    +  rep_origin     f1 ori (sequence partly withheld): f1 bacteriophage origin of replication; arrow indicates direction of (+) strand synthesis
   3605..3934    +  promoter       SV40 promoter: SV40 enhancer and early promoter
   3982..4029    +  promoter       EM7 promoter: synthetic bacterial promoter&nbsp
   4048..4422    +  CDS            BleoR: antibiotic-binding protein; Sh ble from Streptoalloteichus hindustanus; confers resistance to bleomycin, phleomycin, and Zeocin™
   4432..4557    +  CDS            ble (fragment): BLE_KLEPN - Experimental evidence at protein level: Swiss-Prot protein existence level 1. Binding protein with a strong affinity to the bleomycin family of antibiotics. Binds to CL990; an antimitotic-antibiotic compound. From Klebsiella pneumoniae.
   4552..4673    +  polyA_signal   SV40 poly(A) signal: SV40 polyadenylation signal
   4746..4762    -  protein_bind   lac operator: The lac repressor binds to the lac operator to inhibit transcription in E. coli. This inhibition can be relieved by adding lactose or isopropyl-β-D-thiogalactopyranoside (IPTG). lac repressor encoded by lacI
   4770..4800    -  promoter       lac promoter: promoter for the E. coli lac operon
   4815..4836    -  protein_bind   CAP binding site: CAP binding activates transcription in the presence of cAMP. E. coli catabolite activator protein
   4849..4941    -  CDS            lacI (fragment): lac repressor; lacI; The lac repressor binds to the lac operator to inhibit transcription in E. coli. This inhibition can be relieved by adding lactose or isopropyl-β-D-thiogalactopyranoside (IPTG).
   5124..5712    -  rep_origin     ori: high-copy-number ColE1/pMB1/pBR322/pUC origin of replication
   5883..6743    -  CDS            AmpR: β-lactamase; bla; confers resistance to ampicillin, carbenicillin, and related antibiotics
   6744..6848    -  promoter       AmpR promoter: bla
   6907..6959    -  misc_feature   bom (fragment): basis of mobility region from pBR322
   7114..7493    +  enhancer       CMV enhancer: human cytomegalovirus immediate early enhancer
   7494..7693    +  promoter       CMV promoter: human cytomegalovirus (CMV) immediate early promoter
   7711..7891    +  LTR            5' LTR (truncated): truncated 5' long terminal repeat (LTR) from HIV-1
   7938..8063    +  misc_feature   HIV-1 Ψ: packaging signal of human immunodeficiency virus type 1
   8047..8410    +  CDS            HIV-1 gag (fragment): gag protein from human immunodeficiency virus 1; gag
   8556..8789    +  misc_feature   RRE: The Rev response element (RRE) of HIV-1 allows for Rev-dependent mRNA export from the nucleus to the cytoplasm.
   9166..9266    +  CDS            Rev (fragment): human immunodeficiency virus 1 (HIV-1) Rev protein; rev; enhances nuclear export of unspliced and incompletely spliced viral mRNAs
   9316..9433    +  misc_feature   cPPT/CTS: central polypurine tract and central termination sequence of HIV-1
   9490..270     +  protein_bind   tetracycline response element (across the origin): contains seven copies of the tetracycline operator tetO tetracycline repressor TetR
>Addgene plasmid #139837 | pFUW-tetO-Batf3 | addgene full sequence | sequence record 292078 | Addgene NGS Result
CCCTATCAGTGATAGAGAAAAGTGAAAGTCGAGTTTACCACTCCCTATCAGTGATAGAGAAAAGTGAAAG
TCGAGTTTACCACTCCCTATCAGTGATAGAGAAAAGTGAAAGTCGAGTTTACCACTCCCTATCAGTGATA
GAGAAAAGTGAAAGTCGAGTTTACCACTCCCTATCAGTGATAGAGAAAAGTGAAAGTCGAGTTTACCACT
CCCTATCAGTGATAGAGAAAAGTGAAAGTCGAGTTTACCACTCCCTATCAGTGATAGAGAAAAGTGAAAG
TCGAGCTCGGTACCCGGGTCGAGGTAGGCGTGTACGGTGGGAGGCCTATATAAGCAGAGCTCGTTTAGTG
AACCGTCAGATCGCCTGGAGACGCCATCCACGCTGTTTTGACCTCCATAGAAGACACCGGGACCGATCCA
GCCTCCGCGGCCCCGAATTCATGTCGCAAGGGCCCCCCGCGGTCAGCGTGCTGCAGAGAAGCGTGGATGC
GCCCGGGAACCAGCCGCAGAGCCCCAAGGACGATGACAGGAAAGTTCGAAGGAGAGAGAAAAACCGGGTT
GCAGCTCAGAGGAGCCGGAAGAAGCAGACCCAGAAGGCTGACAAGCTCCACGAGGAGCACGAGAGCCTGG
AGCAGGAGAACTCTGTGCTGCGCAGGGAGATTTCGAAGCTGAAGGAGGAGCTGCGTCACCTGAGCGAGGT
GCTGAAGGAGCACGAGAAGATGTGCCCGCTGCTGCTGTGTCCTATGAACTTTGTGCAGCTTCGGTCAGAC
CCCGTGGCCAGCTGTCTACCACGATGAGAATTCGGCTTACTAGTCGCCACCATGGTGAGCAAGGGCGAGG
AGAATAACATGGCCATCATCAAGGAGTTCATGCGCTTCAAGGTGCGCATGGAGGGCTCCGTGAACGGCCA
CGAGTTCGAGATCGAGGGCGAGGGCGAGGGCCGCCCCTACGAGGGCTTTCAGACCGCTAAGCTGAAGGTG
ACCAAGGGTGGCCCCCTGCCCTTCGCCTGGGACATCCTGTCCCCTCAGTTCACCTACGGCTCCAAGGCCT
ACGTGAAGCACCCCGCCGACATCCCCGACTACTTCAAGCTGTCCTTCCCCGAGGGCTTCAAGTGGGAGCG
CGTGATGAACTTCGAGGACGGCGGCGTGGTGACCGTGACCCAGGACTCCTCCCTGCAGGACGGCGAGTTC
ATCTACAAGGTGAAGCTGCGCGGCACCAACTTCCCCTCCGACGGCCCCGTAATGCAGAAGAAGACCATGG
GCTGGGAGGCCTCCTCCGAGCGGATGTACCCCGAGGACGGCGCCCTGAAGGGCGAGATCAAGATGAGGCT
GAAGCTGAAGGACGGCGGCCACTACACCTCCGAGGTCAAGACCACCTACAAGGCCAAGAAGCCCGTGCAG
CTGCCCGGCGCCTACATCGTCGGCATCAAGTTGGACATCACCTCCCACAACGAGGACTACACCATCGTGG
AACAGTACGAACGCGCCGAGGGCCGCCACTCCACCGGCGGCATGGACGAGCTGTACAAGTAAAGATCTAA
GCCGAATTCGATATCAAGCTTATCGATAATCAACCTCTGGATTACAAAATTTGTGAAAGATTGACTGGTA
TTCTTAACTATGTTGCTCCTTTTACGCTATGTGGATACGCTGCTTTAATGCCTTTGTATCATGCTATTGC
TTCCCGTATGGCTTTCATTTTCTCCTCCTTGTATAAATCCTGGTTGCTGTCTCTTTATGAGGAGTTGTGG
CCCGTTGTCAGGCAACGTGGCGTGGTGTGCACTGTGTTTGCTGACGCAACCCCCACTGGTTGGGGCATTG
CCACCACCTGTCAGCTCCTTTCCGGGACTTTCGCTTTCCCCCTCCCTATTGCCACGGCGGAACTCATCGC
CGCCTGCCTTGCCCGCTGCTGGACAGGGGCTCGGCTGTTGGGCACTGACAATTCCGTGGTGTTGTCGGGG
AAATCATCGTCCTTTCCTTGGCTGCTCGCCTGTGTTGCCACCTGGATTCTGCGCGGGACGTCCTTCTGCT
ACGTCCCTTCGGCCCTCAATCCAGCGGACCTTCCTTCCCGCGGCCTGCTGCCGGCTCTGCGGCCTCTTCC
GCGTCTTCGCCTTCGCCCTCAGACGAGTCGGATCTCCCTTTGGGCCGCCTCCCCGCATCGATACCGTCGA
CCTCGAGACCTAGAAAAACATGGAGCAATCACAAGTAGCAATACAGCAGCTACCAATGCTGATTGTGCCT
GGCTAGAAGCACAAGAGGAGGAGGAGGTGGGTTTTCCAGTCACACCTCAGGTACCTTTAAGACCAATGAC
TTACAAGGCAGCTGTAGATCTTAGCCACTTTTTAAAAGAAAAGGGGGGACTGGAAGGGCTAATTCACTCC
CAACGAAGACAAGATATCCTTGATCTGTGGATCTACCACACACAAGGCTACTTCCCTGATTGGCAGAACT
ACACACCAGGGCCAGGGATCAGATATCCACTGACCTTTGGATGGTGCTACAAGCTAGTACCAGTTGAGCA
AGAGAAGGTAGAAGAAGCCAATGAAGGAGAGAACACCCGCTTGTTACACCCTGTGAGCCTGCATGGGATG
GATGACCCGGAGAGAGAAGTATTAGAGTGGAGGTTTGACAGCCGCCTAGCATTTCATCACATGGCCCGAG
AGCTGCATCCGGACTGTACTGGGTCTCTCTGGTTAGACCAGATCTGAGCCTGGGAGCTCTCTGGCTAACT
AGGGAACCCACTGCTTAAGCCTCAATAAAGCTTGCCTTGAGTGCTTCAAGTAGTGTGTGCCCGTCTGTTG
TGTGACTCTGGTAACTAGAGATCCCTCAGACCCTTTTAGTCAGTGTGGAAAATCTCTAGCAGGGCCCGTT
TAAACCCGCTGATCAGCCTCGACTGTGCCTTCTAGTTGCCAGCCATCTGTTGTTTGCCCCTCCCCCGTGC
CTTCCTTGACCCTGGAAGGTGCCACTCCCACTGTCCTTTCCTAATAAAATGAGGAAATTGCATCGCATTG
TCTGAGTAGGTGTCATTCTATTCTGGGGGGTGGGGTGGGGCAGGACAGCAAGGGGGAGGATTGGGAAGAC
AATAGCAGGCATGCTGGGGATGCGGTGGGCTCTATGGCTTCTGAGGCGGAAAGAACCAGCTGGGGCTCTA
GGGGGTATCCCC
[124 nt withheld, positions 3163-3286]
C
[91 nt withheld, positions 3288-3378]
A
[49 nt withheld, positions 3380-3428]
CCTTTGACGTTGGAGTCCACGTTCTTT
[37 nt withheld, positions 3456-3492]
ACCCTATCTCGGTCTATTCTTTTGATTTATAAGGGATTTTGCCGATTTCGGCCTATTGGTTAAAAAATGA
GCTGATTTAACAAAAATTTAACGCGAATTAATTCTGTGGAATGTGTGTCAGTTAGGGTGTGGAAAGTCCC
CAGGCTCCCCAGCAGGCAGAAGTATGCAAAGCATGCATCTCAATTAGTCAGCAACCAGGTGTGGAAAGTC
CCCAGGCTCCCCAGCAGGCAGAAGTATGCAAAGCATGCATCTCAATTAGTCAGCAACCATAGTCCCGCCC
CTAACTCCGCCCATCCCGCCCCTAACTCCGCCCAGTTCCGCCCATTCTCCGCCCCATGGCTGACTAATTT
TTTTTATTTATGCAGAGGCCGAGGCCGCCTCTGCCTCTGAGCTATTCCAGAAGTAGTGAGGAGGCTTTTT
TGGAGGCCTAGGCTTTTGCAAAAAGCTCCCGGGAGCTTGTATATCCATTTTCGGATCTGATCAGCACGTG
TTGACAATTAATCATCGGCATAGTATATCGGCATAGTATAATACGACAAGGTGAGGAACTAAACCATGGC
CAAGTTGACCAGTGCCGTTCCGGTGCTCACCGCGCGCGACGTCGCCGGAGCGGTCGAGTTCTGGACCGAC
CGGCTCGGGTTCTCCCGGGACTTCGTGGAGGACGACTTCGCCGGTGTGGTCCGGGACGACGTGACCCTGT
TCATCAGCGCGGTCCAGGACCAGGTGGTGCCGGACAACACCCTGGCCTGGGTGTGGGTGCGCGGCCTGGA
CGAGCTGTACGCCGAGTGGTCGGAGGTCGTGTCCACGAACTTCCGGGACGCCTCCGGGCCGGCCATGACC
GAGATCGGCGAGCAGCCGTGGGGGCGGGAGTTCGCCCTGCGCGACCCGGCCGGCAACTGCGTGCACTTCG
TGGCCGAGGAGCAGGACTGACACGTGCTACGAGATTTCGATTCCACCGCCGCCTTCTATGAAAGGTTGGG
CTTCGGAATCGTTTTCCGGGACGCCGGCTGGATGATCCTCCAGCGCGGGGATCTCATGCTGGAGTTCTTC
GCCCACCCCAACTTGTTTATTGCAGCTTATAATGGTTACAAATAAAGCAATAGCATCACAAATTTCACAA
ATAAAGCATTTTTTTCACTGCATTCTAGTTGTGGTTTGTCCAAACTCATCAATGTATCTTATCATGTCTG
TATACCGTCGACCTCTAGCTAGAGCTTGGCGTAATCATGGTCATAGCTGTTTCCTGTGTGAAATTGTTAT
CCGCTCACAATTCCACACAACATACGAGCCGGAAGCATAAAGTGTAAAGCCTGGGGTGCCTAATGAGTGA
GCTAACTCACATTAATTGCGTTGCGCTCACTGCCCGCTTTCCAGTCGGGAAACCTGTCGTGCCAGCTGCA
TTAATGAATCGGCCAACGCGCGGGGAGAGGCGGTTTGCGTATTGGGCGCTCTTCCGCTTCCTCGCTCACT
GACTCGCTGCGCTCGGTCGTTCGGCTGCGGCGAGCGGTATCAGCTCACTCAAAGGCGGTAATACGGTTAT
CCACAGAATCAGGGGATAACGCAGGAAAGAACATGTGAGCAAAAGGCCAGCAAAAGGCCAGGAACCGTAA
AAAGGCCGCGTTGCTGGCGTTTTTCCATAGGCTCCGCCCCCCTGACGAGCATCACAAAAATCGACGCTCA
AGTCAGAGGTGGCGAAACCCGACAGGACTATAAAGATACCAGGCGTTTCCCCCTGGAAGCTCCCTCGTGC
GCTCTCCTGTTCCGACCCTGCCGCTTACCGGATACCTGTCCGCCTTTCTCCCTTCGGGAAGCGTGGCGCT
TTCTCATAGCTCACGCTGTAGGTATCTCAGTTCGGTGTAGGTCGTTCGCTCCAAGCTGGGCTGTGTGCAC
GAACCCCCCGTTCAGCCCGACCGCTGCGCCTTATCCGGTAACTATCGTCTTGAGTCCAACCCGGTAAGAC
ACGACTTATCGCCACTGGCAGCAGCCACTGGTAACAGGATTAGCAGAGCGAGGTATGTAGGCGGTGCTAC
AGAGTTCTTGAAGTGGTGGCCTAACTACGGCTACACTAGAAGAACAGTATTTGGTATCTGCGCTCTGCTG
AAGCCAGTTACCTTCGGAAAAAGAGTTGGTAGCTCTTGATCCGGCAAACAAACCACCGCTGGTAGCGGTG
GTTTTTTTGTTTGCAAGCAGCAGATTACGCGCAGAAAAAAAGGATCTCAAGAAGATCCTTTGATCTTTTC
TACGGGGTCTGACGCTCAGTGGAACGAAAACTCACGTTAAGGGATTTTGGTCATGAGATTATCAAAAAGG
ATCTTCACCTAGATCCTTTTAAATTAAAAATGAAGTTTTAAATCAATCTAAAGTATATATGAGTAAACTT
GGTCTGACAGTTACCAATGCTTAATCAGTGAGGCACCTATCTCAGCGATCTGTCTATTTCGTTCATCCAT
AGTTGCCTGACTCCCCGTCGTGTAGATAACTACGATACGGGAGGGCTTACCATCTGGCCCCAGTGCTGCA
ATGATACCGCGAGACCCACGCTCACCGGCTCCAGATTTATCAGCAATAAACCAGCCAGCCGGAAGGGCCG
AGCGCAGAAGTGGTCCTGCAACTTTATCCGCCTCCATCCAGTCTATTAATTGTTGCCGGGAAGCTAGAGT
AAGTAGTTCGCCAGTTAATAGTTTGCGCAACGTTGTTGCCATTGCTACAGGCATCGTGGTGTCACGCTCG
TCGTTTGGTATGGCTTCATTCAGCTCCGGTTCCCAACGATCAAGGCGAGTTACATGATCCCCCATGTTGT
GCAAAAAAGCGGTTAGCTCCTTCGGTCCTCCGATCGTTGTCAGAAGTAAGTTGGCCGCAGTGTTATCACT
CATGGTTATGGCAGCACTGCATAATTCTCTTACTGTCATGCCATCCGTAAGATGCTTTTCTGTGACTGGT
GAGTACTCAACCAAGTCATTCTGAGAATAGTGTATGCGGCGACCGAGTTGCTCTTGCCCGGCGTCAATAC
GGGATAATACCGCGCCACATAGCAGAACTTTAAAAGTGCTCATCATTGGAAAACGTTCTTCGGGGCGAAA
ACTCTCAAGGATCTTACCGCTGTTGAGATCCAGTTCGATGTAACCCACTCGTGCACCCAACTGATCTTCA
GCATCTTTTACTTTCACCAGCGTTTCTGGGTGAGCAAAAACAGGAAGGCAAAATGCCGCAAAAAAGGGAA
TAAGGGCGACACGGAAATGTTGAATACTCATACTCTTCCTTTTTCAATATTATTGAAGCATTTATCAGGG
TTATTGTCTCATGAGCGGATACATATTTGAATGTATTTAGAAAAATAAACAAATAGGGGTTCCGCGCACA
TTTCCCCGAAAAGTGCCACCTGACGTCGACGGATCGGGAGATCTCCCGATCCCCTATGGTGCACTCTCAG
TACAATCTGCTCTGATGCCGCATAGTTAAGCCAGTATCTGCTCCCTGCTTGTGTGTTGGAGGTCGCTGAG
TAGTGCGCGAGCAAAATTTAAGCTACAACAAGGCAAGGCTTGACCGACAATTGCATGAAGAATCTGCTTA
GGGTTAGGCGTTTTGCGCTGCTTCGCGATGTACGGGCCAGATATACGCGTTGACATTGATTATTGACTAG
TTATTAATAGTAATCAATTACGGGGTCATTAGTTCATAGCCCATATATGGAGTTCCGCGTTACATAACTT
ACGGTAAATGGCCCGCCTGGCTGACCGCCCAACGACCCCCGCCCATTGACGTCAATAATGACGTATGTTC
CCATAGTAACGCCAATAGGGACTTTCCATTGACGTCAATGGGTGGAGTATTTACGGTAAACTGCCCACTT
GGCAGTACATCAAGTGTATCATATGCCAAGTACGCCCCCTATTGACGTCAATGACGGTAAATGGCCCGCC
TGGCATTATGCCCAGTACATGACCTTATGGGACTTTCCTACTTGGCAGTACATCTACGTATTAGTCATCG
CTATTACCATGGTGATGCGGTTTTGGCAGTACATCAATGGGCGTGGATAGCGGTTTGACTCACGGGGATT
TCCAAGTCTCCACCCCATTGACGTCAATGGGAGTTTGTTTTGGCACCAAAATCAACGGGACTTTCCAAAA
TGTCGTAACAACTCCGCCCCATTGACGCAAATGGGCGGTAGGCGTGTACGGTGGGAGGTCTATATAAGCA
GCGCGTTTTGCCTGTACTGGGTCTCTCTGGTTAGACCAGATCTGAGCCTGGGAGCTCTCTGGCTAACTAG
GGAACCCACTGCTTAAGCCTCAATAAAGCTTGCCTTGAGTGCTTCAAGTAGTGTGTGCCCGTCTGTTGTG
TGACTCTGGTAACTAGAGATCCCTCAGACCCTTTTAGTCAGTGTGGAAAATCTCTAGCAGTGGCGCCCGA
ACAGGGACTTGAAAGCGAAAGGGAAACCAGAGGAGCTCTCTCGACGCAGGACTCGGCTTGCTGAAGCGCG
CACGGCAAGAGGCGAGGGGCGGCGACTGGTGAGTACGCCAAAAATTTTGACTAGCGGAGGCTAGAAGGAG
AGAGATGGGTGCGAGAGCGTCAGTATTAAGCGGGGGAGAATTAGATCGCGATGGGAAAAAATTCGGTTAA
GGCCAGGGGGAAAGAAAAAATATAAATTAAAACATATAGTATGGGCAAGCAGGGAGCTAGAACGATTCGC
AGTTAATCCTGGCCTGTTAGAAACATCAGAAGGCTGTAGACAAATACTGGGACAGCTACAACCATCCCTT
CAGACAGGATCAGAAGAACTTAGATCATTATATAATACAGTAGCAACCCTCTATTGTGTGCATCAAAGGA
TAGAGATAAAAGACACCAAGGAAGCTTTAGACAAGATAGAGGAAGAGCAAAACAAAAGTAAGACCACCGC
ACAGCAAGCGGCCGCTGATCTTCAGACCTGGAGGAGGAGATATGAGGGACAATTGGAGAAGTGAATTATA
TAAATATAAAGTAGTAAAAATTGAACCATTAGGAGTAGCACCCACCAAGGCAAAGAGAAGAGTGGTGCAG
AGAGAAAAAAGAGCAGTGGGAATAGGAGCTTTGTTCCTTGGGTTCTTGGGAGCAGCAGGAAGCACTATGG
GCGCAGCGTCAATGACGCTGACGGTACAGGCCAGACAATTATTGTCTGGTATAGTGCAGCAGCAGAACAA
TTTGCTGAGGGCTATTGAGGCGCAACAGCATCTGTTGCAACTCACAGTCTGGGGCATCAAGCAGCTCCAG
GCAAGAATCCTGGCTGTGGAAAGATACCTAAAGGATCAACAGCTCCTGGGGATTTGGGGTTGCTCTGGAA
AACTCATTTGCACCACTGCTGTGCCTTGGAATGCTAGTTGGAGTAATAAATCTCTGGAACAGATTTGGAA
TCACACGACCTGGATGGAGTGGGACAGAGAAATTAACAATTACACAAGCTTAATACACTCCTTAATTGAA
GAATCGCAAAACCAGCAAGAAAAGAATGAACAAGAATTATTGGAATTAGATAAATGGGCAAGTTTGTGGA
ATTGGTTTAACATAACAAATTGGCTGTGGTATATAAAATTATTCATAATGATAGTAGGAGGCTTGGTAGG
TTTAAGAATAGTTTTTGCTGTACTTTCTATAGTGAATAGAGTTAGGCAGGGATATTCACCATTATCGTTT
CAGACCCACCTCCCAACCCCGAGGGGACCCGACAGGCCCGAAGGAATAGAAGAAGAAGGTGGAGAGAGAG
ACAGAGACAGATCCATTCGATTAGTGAACGGATCGGCACTGCGTGCGCCAATTCTGCAGACAAATGGCAG
TATTCATCCACAATTTTAAAAGAAAAGGGGGGATTGGGGGGTACAGTGCAGGGGAAAGAATAGTAGACAT
AATAGCAACAGACATACAAACTAAAGAATTACAAAAACAAATTACAAAAATTCAAAATTTTCGGGTTTAT
TACAGGGACAGCAGAGATCCAGTTTGGTTAGATCTCGAGTTTACCACT
